>Addgene plasmid #85652 | pMSCV-MAP3K2 | addgene full sequence | sequence record 171243 | Addgene NGS Result
GCCACCATACCCACGCCGAAACAAGCGCTCATGAGCCCGAAGTGGCGAGCCCGATCTTCCCCATCGGTGA
TGTCGGCGATATAGGCGCCAGCAACCGCACCTGTGGCGCCGGTGATGCCGGCCACGATGCGTCCGGCGTA
GAGGCGATTAGTCCAATTTGTTAAAGACAGGATATCAGTGGTCCAGGCTCTAGTTTTGACTCAACAATAT
CACCAGCTGAAGCCTATAGAGTACGAGCCATAGATAAAATAAAAGATTTTATTTAGTCTCCAGAAAAAGG
GGGGAATGAAAGACCCCACCTGTAGGTTTGGCAAGCTAGCTTAAGTAACGCCATTTTGCAAGGCATGGAA
AATACATAACTGAGAATAGAGAAGTTCAGATCAAGGTTAGGAACAGAGAGACAGCAGAATATGGGCCAAA
CAGGATATCTGTGGTAAGCAGTTCCTGCCCCGGCTCAGGGCCAAGAACAGATGGTCCCCAGATGCGGTCC
CGCCCTCAGCAGTTTCTAGAGAACCATCAGATGTTTCCAGGGTGCCCCAAGGACCTGAAATGACCCTGTG
CCTTATTTGAACTAACCAATCAGTTCGCTTCTCGCTTCTGTTCGCGCGCTTCTGCTCCCCGAGCTCAATA
AAAGAGCCCACAACCCCTCACTCGGCGCGCCAGTCCTCCGATAGACTGCGTCGCCCGGGTACCCGTATTC
CCAATAAAGCCTCTTGCTGTTTGCATCCGAATCGTGGACTCGCTGATCCTTGGGAGGGTCTCCTCAGATT
GATTGACTGCCCACCTCGGGGGTCTTTCATTTGGAGGTTCCACCGAGATTTGGAGACCCCTGCCCAGGGA
CCACCGACCCCCCCGCCGGGAGGTAAGCTGGCCAGCGGTCGTTTCGTGTCTGTCTCTGTCTTTGTGCGTG
TTTGTGCCGGCATCTAATGTTTGCGCCTGCGTCTGTACTAGTTAGCTAACTAGCTCTGTATCTGGCGGAC
CCGTGGTGGAACTGACGAGTTCTGAACACCCGGCCGCAACCCTGGGAGACGTCCCAGGGACTTTGGGGGC
CGTTTTTGTGGCCCGACCTGAGGAAGGGAGTCGATGTGGAATCCGACCCCGTCAGGATATGTGGTTCTGG
TAGGAGACGAGAACCTAAAACAGTTCCCGCCTCCGTCTGAATTTTTGCTTTCGGTTTGGAACCGAAGCCG
CGCGTCTTGTCTGCTGCAGCGCTGCAGCATCGTTCTGTGTTGTCTCTGTCTGACTGTGTTTCTGTATTTG
TCTGAAAATTAGGGCCAGACTGTTACCACTCCCTTAAGTTTGACCTTAGGTCACTGGAAAGATGTCGAGC
GGATCGCTCACAACCAGTCGGTAGATGTCAAGAAGAGACGTTGGGTTACCTTCTGCTCTGCAGAATGGCC
AACCTTTAACGTCGGATGGCCGCGAGACGGCACCTTTAACCGAGACCTCATCACCCAGGTTAAGATCAAG
GTCTTTTCACCTGGCCCGCATGGACACCCAGACCAGGTCCCCTACATCGTGACCTGGGAAGCCTTGGCTT
TTGACCCCCCTCCCTGGGTCAAGCCCTTTGTACACCCTAAGCCTCCGCCTCCTCTTCCTCCATCCGCCCC
GTCTCTCCCCCTTGAACCTCCTCGTTCGACCCCGCCTCGATCCTCCCTTTATCCAGCCCTCACTCCTTCT
CTAGGCGCCGGAATTAGATCTGCCGCCATGGATTACAAGGATGACGACGATAAGGATTATGATATTCCAA
CTACTGCTAGCGAGAATTTGTATTTTCAGGGTGAGCTCAAAACCGCGGCTCTTGCGCAACACGATGAAGC
CGAGCAGAAACTCATCTCTGAAGAGGATCTGGGATCCCTCGAGGTTATCACAAGTTTGTACAAAAAAGCA
GGCTCTTTAAAGGAACCAATTCAGTCGACTGGATCCGGTACCGAATTCATGGATGATCAGCAAGCTTTGA
ACTCAATCATGCAAGATTTGGCTGTCCTTCATAAGGCCAGTCGACCAGCATTATCCTTGCAGGAAACCAG
AAAAGCAAAATCTTCATCACCAAAAAAACAGAATGATGTCCGAGTCAAATTTGAACATAGAGGAGAAAAA
AGAATCCTTCAGTTCCCCAGACCAGTTAAACTGGAAGATCTGAGATCTAAAGCTAAAATTGCCTTTGGAC
AGTCTATGGATCTACATTATACCAATAACGAGTTGGTAATTCCATTAACTACTCAAGATGACTTGGACAA
AGCTGTGGAACTGCTGGATCGTAGTATTCATATGAAGAGCCTCAAGATATTACTTGTAATAAATGGAAGT
ACACAGGCTACTAATTTAGAACCATTGCCATCACTAGAAGATTTGGATAATACAGTATTTGGAGCAGAGA
GGAAAAAACGGCTATCTATAATAGGTCCTACTAGTAGAGATAGAAGTTCTCCTCCCCCAGGTTACATTCC
AGATGAATTACACCAGGTTGCCCGGAATGGGTCATTCACTAGTATCAACAGTGAAGGAGAGTTCATTCCA
GAGAGCATGGACCAAATGCTGGATCCATTATCTTTAAGCAGCCCTGAAAATTCTGGCTCAGGAAGTTGTC
CATCACTTGATAGTCCTTTGGATGGAGAGAGCTATCCAAAATCACGAATGCCTAGGGCTCAGAGCTACCC
AGATAATCATCAGGAATTTTCAGACTATGATAACCCTATCTTTGAGAAATTTGGAAAAGGAGGAACATAT
CCAAGAAGGTATCATGTTTCATATCATCATCAAGAGTATAATGATGGTCGTAAAACTTTTCCAAGAGCTA
GAAGGACCCAGGGGACCAGCTTACGGTCTCCTGTGAGTTTCAGTCCTACTGATCATTCCTTAAGCACTAG
TAGTGGAAGCAGTATCTTTACCCCAGAGTATGATGATAGTCGAATAAGAAGAAGGGGAAGTGACATAGAC
AATCCTACTTTGACCGTAATGGACATCAGCCCACCCAGCCGTTCACCTCGAGCTCCGACCAACTGGAGAT
TGGGCAAACTGCTTGGCCAAGGAGCCTTTGGAAGGGTCTACCTCTGTTATGATGTTGATACAGGAAGAGA
ATTGGCTGTTAAGCAAGTTCAATTTGACCCCGATAGTCCTGAGACCAGCAAGGAAGTAAATGCACTTGAG
TGTGAAATTCAGTTGCTGAAAAACTTGCTACATGAGCGAATTGTTCAGTATTATGGCTGTTTGAGGGATC
CCCAGGAAAAAACACTTTCCATATTTATGGAATATATGCCAGGGGGTTCAATTAAGGACCAATTAAAAGC
ATATGGCGCTCTTACTGAGAATGTGACTAGGAAATACACCCGTCAGATTCTGGAGGGTGTCCATTATTTG
CACAGTAATATGATTGTCCATAGAGATATCAAAGGCGCAAATATCCTGCGAGATTCAACAGGCAACGTCA
AACTAGGAGATTTTGGGGCCAGCAAACGGCTTCAGACCATCTGTCTCTCAGGGACAGGAATGAAGTCTGT
CACGGGCACACCATACTGGATGAGCCCTGAAGTCATCAGTGGAGAAGGCTATGGAAGAAAAGCAGACATC
TGGAGTGTTGCATGTACTGTGGTAGAAATGCTAACTGAAAAGCCGCCTTGGGCTGAATTTGAAGCAATGG
CTGCCATCTTTAAAATCGCCACTCAGCCAACAAACCCAAAGCTGCCACCTCATGTCTCAGACTATACTCG
AGATTTCCTCAAACGGATTTTTGTAGAGGCCAAACTGAGACCTTCAGCTGATGAACTCTTAAGGCACATG
TTTGTGCATTATCACTAGGCGGCCGCACTCGAGATATCTAGACCCAGCTTTCTTGTACAAAGTGGTGATA
ACGAATTCTACCGGGTAGGGGAGGCGCTTTTCCCAAGGCAGTCTGGAGCATGCGCTTTAGCAGCCCCGCT
GGGCACTTGGCGCTACACAAGTGGCCTCTGGCCTCGCACACATTCCACATCCACCGGTAGGCGCCAACCG
GCTCCGTTCTTTGGTGGCCCCTTCGCGCCACCTTCTACTCCTCCCCTAGTCAGGAAGTTCCCCCCCGCCC
CGCAGCTCGCGTCGTGCAGGACGTGACAAATGGAAGTAGCACGTCTCACTAGTCTCGTGCAGATGGACAG
CACCGCTGAGCAATGGAAGCGGGTAGGCCTTTGGGGCAGCGGCCAATAGCAGCTTTGCTCCTTCGCTTTC
TGGGCTCAGAGGCTGGGAAGGGGCACCCGAAGGTCCTCCGGAGGCCCGGCATTCTGCACGCTTCAAAAGC
GCACGTCTGCCGCGCTGTTCTCCTCTTCCTCATCTCCGGGCCTTTCGACCTGCATCCCGCCACCATGAAA
AAGCCTGAACTCACCGCGACGTCTGTCGAGAAGTTTCTGATCGAAAAGTTCGACAGCGTCTCCGACCTGA
TGCAGCTCTCGGAGGGCGAAGAATCTCGTGCTTTCAGCTTCGATGTAGGAGGGCGTGGATATGTCCTGCG
GGTAAATAGCTGCGCCGATGGTTTCTACAAAGATCGTTATGTTTATCGGCACTTTGCATCGGCCGCGCTC
CCGATTCCGGAAGTGCTTGACATTGGGGAATTCAGCGAGAGCCTGACCTATTGCATCTCCCGCCGTGCAC
AGGGTGTCACGTTGCAAGACCTGCCTGAAACCGAACTGCCCGCTGTTCTGCAGCCGGTCGCGGAGGCCAT
GGATGCGATCGCTGCGGCCGATCTTAGCCAGACGAGCGGGTTCGGCCCATTCGGACCGCAAGGAATCGGT
CAATACACTACATGGCGTGATTTCATATGCGCGATTGCTGATCCCCATGTGTATCACTGGCAAACTGTGA
TGGACGACACCGTCAGTGCGTCCGTCGCGCAGGCTCTCGATGAGCTGATGCTTTGGGCCGAGGACTGCCC
CGAAGTCCGGCACCTCGTGCACGCGGATTTCGGCTCCAACAATGTCCTGACGGACAATGGCCGCATAACA
GCGGTCATTGACTGGAGCGAGGCGATGTTCGGGGATTCCCAATACGAGGTCGCCAACATCTTCTTCTGGA
GGCCGTGGTTGGCTTGTATGGAGCAGCAGACGCGCTACTTCGAGCGGAGGCATCCGGAGCTTGCAGGATC
GCCGCGGCTCCGGGCGTATATGCTCCGCATTGGTCTTGACCAACTCTATCAGAGCTTGGTTGACGGCAAT
TTCGATGATGCAGCTTGGGCGCAGGGTCGATGCGACGCAATCGTCCGATCCGGAGCCGGGACTGTCGGGC
GTACACAAATCGCCCGCAGAAGCGCGGCCGTCTGGACCGATGGCTGTGTAGAAGTACTCGCCGATAGTGG
AAACCGACGCCCCAGCACTCGTCCGAGGGCAAAGGAATAGAGTAGATGCCGACCGAACAAGAGCTGATTT
CGAGAACGCCTCAGCCAGCAACTCGCGCGAGCCTAGCAAGGCAAATGCGAGAGAACGGCCTTACGCTTGG
TGGCACAGTTCTCGTCCACAGTTCGCTAAGCTCGCTCGGCTGGGTCGCGGGAGGGCCGGTCGCAGTGATT
CAGGCCCTTCTGGATTGTGTTGGTCCCCAGGGCACGATTGTCATGCCCACGCACTCGGGTGATCTGACTG
ATCCCGCAGATTGGAGATCGCCGCCCGTGCCTGCCGATTGGGTGCAGATCCGTCGACCTGCAGCCAAGCT
TATCGATAAAATAAAAGATTTTATTTAGTCTCCAGAAAAAGGGGGGAATGAAAGACCCCACCTGTAGGTT
TGGCAAGCTAGCTTAAGTAACGCCATTTTGCAAGGCATGGAAAATACATAACTGAGAATAGAGAAGTTCA
GATCAAGGTTAGGAACAGAGAGACAGCAGAATATGGGCCAAACAGGATATCTGTGGTAAGCAGTTCCTGC
CCCGGCTCAGGGCCAAGAACAGATGGTCCCCAGATGCGGTCCCGCCCTCAGCAGTTTCTAGAGAACCATC
AGATGTTTCCAGGGTGCCCCAAGGACCTGAAATGACCCTGTGCCTTATTTGAACTAACCAATCAGTTCGC
TTCTCGCTTCTGTTCGCGCGCTTCTGCTCCCCGAGCTCAATAAAAGAGCCCACAACCCCTCACTCGGCGC
GCCAGTCCTCCGATAGACTGCGTCGCCCGGGTACCCGTGTATCCAATAAACCCTCTTGCAGTTGCATCCG
ACTTGTGGTCTCGCTGTTCCTTGGGAGGGTCTCCTCTGAGTGATTGACTACCCGTCAGCGGGGGTCTTTC
ATGGGTAACAGTTTCTTGAAGTTGGAGAACAACATTCTGAGGGTAGGAGTCGAATATTAAGTAATCCTGA
CTCAATTAGCCACTGTTTTGAATCCACATACTCCAATACTCCTGAAATAGTTCATTATGGACAGCGCAGA
AAGAGCTGGGGAGAATTGTGAAATTGTTATCCGCTCACAATTCCACACAACATACGAGCCGGAAGCATAA
AGTGTAAAGCCTGGGGTGCCTAATGAGTGAGCTAACTCACATTAATTGCGTTGCGCTCACTGCCCGCTTT
CCAGTCGGGAAACCTGTCGTGCCAGCTGCATTAATGAATCGGCCAACGCGCGGGGAGAGGCGGTTTGCGT
ATTGGGCGCTCTTCCGCTTCCTCGCTCACTGACTCGCTGCGCTCGGTCGTTCGGCTGCGGCGAGCGGTAT
CAGCTCACTCAAAGGCGGTAATACGGTTATCCACAGAATCAGGGGATAACGCAGGAAAGAACATGTGAGC
AAAAGGCCAGCAAAAGGCCAGGAACCGTAAAAAGGCCGCGTTGCTGGCGTTTTTCCATAGGCTCCGCCCC
CCTGACGAGCATCACAAAAATCGACGCTCAAGTCAGAGGTGGCGAAACCCGACAGGACTATAAAGATACC
AGGCGTTTCCCCCTGGAAGCTCCCTCGTGCGCTCTCCTGTTCCGACCCTGCCGCTTACCGGATACCTGTC
CGCCTTTCTCCCTTCGGGAAGCGTGGCGCTTTCTCATAGCTCACGCTGTAGGTATCTCAGTTCGGTGTAG
GTCGTTCGCTCCAAGCTGGGCTGTGTGCACGAACCCCCCGTTCAGCCCGACCGCTGCGCCTTATCCGGTA
ACTATCGTCTTGAGTCCAACCCGGTAAGACACGACTTATCGCCACTGGCAGCAGCCACTGGTAACAGGAT
TAGCAGAGCGAGGTATGTAGGCGGTGCTACAGAGTTCTTGAAGTGGTGGCCTAACTACGGCTACACTAGA
AGAACAGTATTTGGTATCTGCGCTCTGCTGAAGCCAGTTACCTTCGGAAAAAGAGTTGGTAGCTCTTGAT
CCGGCAAACAAACCACCGCTGGTAGCGGTGGTTTTTTTGTTTGCAAGCAGCAGATTACGCGCAGAAAAAA
AGGATCTCAAGAAGATCCTTTGATCTTTTCTACGGGGTCTGACGCTCAGTGGAACGAAAACTCACGTTAA
GGGATTTTGGTCATGAGATTATCAAAAAGGATCTTCACCTAGATCCTTTTAAATTAAAAATGAAGTTTTA
AATCAATCTAAAGTATATATGAGTAAACTTGGTCTGACAGTTACCAATGCTTAATCAGTGAGGCACCTAT
CTCAGCGATCTGTCTATTTCGTTCATCCATAGTTGCCTGACTCCCCGTCGTGTAGATAACTACGATACGG
GAGGGCTTACCATCTGGCCCCAGTGCTGCAATGATACCGCGAGACCCACGCTCACCGGCTCCAGATTTAT
CAGCAATAAACCAGCCAGCCGGAAGGGCCGAGCGCAGAAGTGGTCCTGCAACTTTATCCGCCTCCATCCA
GTCTATTAATTGTTGCCGGGAAGCTAGAGTAAGTAGTTCGCCAGTTAATAGTTTGCGCAACGTTGTTGCC
ATTGCTACAGGCATCGTGGTGTCACGCTCGTCGTTTGGTATGGCTTCATTCAGCTCCGGTTCCCAACGAT
CAAGGCGAGTTACATGATCCCCCATGTTGTGCAAAAAAGCGGTTAGCTCCTTCGGTCCTCCGATCGTTGT
CAGAAGTAAGTTGGCCGCAGTGTTATCACTCATGGTTATGGCAGCACTGCATAATTCTCTTACTGTCATG
CCATCCGTAAGATGCTTTTCTGTGACTGGTGAGTACTCAACCAAGTCATTCTGAGAATAGTGTATGCGGC
GACCGAGTTGCTCTTGCCCGGCGTCAATACGGGATAATACCGCGCCACATAGCAGAACTTTAAAAGTGCT
CATCATTGGAAAACGTTCTTCGGGGCGAAAACTCTCAAGGATCTTACCGCTGTTGAGATCCAGTTCGATG
TAACCCACTCGTGCACCCAACTGATCTTCAGCATCTTTTACTTTCACCAGCGTTTCTGGGTGAGCAAAAA
CAGGAAGGCAAAATGCCGCAAAAAAGGGAATAAGGGCGACACGGAAATGTTGAATACTCATACTCTTCCT
TTTTCAATATTATTGAAGCATTTATCAGGGTTATTGTCTCATGAGCGGATACATATTTGAATGTATTTAG
AAAAATAAACAAATAGGGGTTCCGCGCACATTTCCCCGAAAAGTGCCACCTGACGTCTAAGAAACCATTA
TTATCATGACATTAACCTATAAAAATAGGCGTATCACGAGGCCCTTTCGTCTCGCGCGTTTCGGTGATGA
CGGTGAAAACCTCTGACACATGCAGCTCCCGGAGACGGTCACAGCTTGTCTGTAAGCGGATGCCGGGAGC
AGACAAGCCCGTCAGGGCGCGTCAGCGGGTGTTGGCGGGTGTCGGGGCTGGCTTAACTATGCGGCATCAG
AGCAGATTGTACTGAGAGTGCACCATATGCGGTGTGAAATACCGCACAGATGCGTAAGGAGAAAATACCG
CATCAGGCGCCATTCGCCATTCAGGCTGCGCAACTGTTGGGAAGGGCGATCGGTGCGGGCCTCTTCGCTA
TTACGCCAGCTGGCGAAAGGGGGATGTGCTGCAAGGCGATTAAGTTGGGTAACGCCAGGGTTTTCCCAGT
CACGACGTTGTAAAACGACGGCGCAAGGAATGGTGCATGCAAGGAGATGGCGCCCAACAGTCCCCCGGCC
ACGGGGCCT
Features (pLannotate 1.2.2; 25 found; start..end, strand, type, name):
    145..243     +  CDS            env (fragment): murine leukemia virus gPr80 envelope polyprotein precursor; env; proteolytically cleaved into gp70SU and p15TM subunits
    285..801     +  LTR            5' LTR: 5' long terminal repeat from murine embryonic stem cell virus
    865..1206    +  misc_feature   MESV Ψ: packaging signal of murine embryonic stem cell virus
   1273..1689    +  CDS            gag (truncated): truncated Moloney murine leukemia virus (MMLV) gag gene lacking the start codon
   1711..1736    +  CDS            3xFLAG (fragment): three tandem FLAG® epitope tags
   1822..1852    +  CDS            3xMyc (fragment): 3 tandem Myc epitope tags
   1870..1894    +  protein_bind   attB1: mutant version of attB; recombination site for the Gateway® BP reaction BP Clonase™
   1939..3795    +  CDS            MAP3K2: M3K2_HUMAN - Also known as MAPKKK2, MEKK2. Experimental evidence at protein level: Swiss-Prot protein existence level 1. Component of a protein kinase signal transduction cascade. Regulates the JNK and ERK5 pathways by phosphorylating and activating MAP2K5 and MAP2K7 (By similarity). Plays a role in caveolae kiss-and- run dynamics. From Homo sapiens (Human).
   3822..3846    -  protein_bind   attB2: mutant version of attB; recombination site for the Gateway® BP reaction BP Clonase™
   3863..4223    +  promoter       PGK promoter (fragment): mouse phosphoglycerate kinase 1 promoter
   4221..4317    +  promoter       PGK promoter (fragment): mouse phosphoglycerate kinase 1 promoter
   4335..5360    +  CDS            HygR: aminoglycoside phosphotransferase from E. coli; aph(4)-Ia; confers resistance to hygromycin
   5378..5656    +  CDS            yokD (fragment): YOKD_BACSU - Experimental evidence at protein level: Swiss-Prot protein existence level 1. May contribute to antibiotic resistance. From Bacillus subtilis (strain 168).
   5718..6232    +  LTR            3' LTR: 3' long terminal repeat from murine embryonic stem cell virus
   6394..6410    -  protein_bind   lac operator: The lac repressor binds to the lac operator to inhibit transcription in E. coli. This inhibition can be relieved by adding lactose or isopropyl-β-D-thiogalactopyranoside (IPTG). lac repressor encoded by lacI
   6418..6448    -  promoter       lac promoter: promoter for the E. coli lac operon
   6463..6484    -  protein_bind   CAP binding site: CAP binding activates transcription in the presence of cAMP. E. coli catabolite activator protein
   6497..6589    -  CDS            lacI (fragment): lac repressor; lacI; The lac repressor binds to the lac operator to inhibit transcription in E. coli. This inhibition can be relieved by adding lactose or isopropyl-β-D-thiogalactopyranoside (IPTG).
   6772..7360    -  rep_origin     ori: high-copy-number ColE1/pMB1/pBR322/pUC origin of replication
   7531..8391    -  CDS            AmpR: β-lactamase; bla; confers resistance to ampicillin, carbenicillin, and related antibiotics
   8392..8496    -  promoter       AmpR promoter: bla
   8591..8626    +  CDS            rop (fragment): Rop protein, which maintains plasmids at low copy number; rop
   8728..8827    +  misc_feature   bom (fragment): basis of mobility region from pBR322
   8833..8982    -  CDS            lacZα (fragment): LacZα fragment of β-galactosidase; lacZ fragment
   8982..144     -  CDS            TcR (fragment) (across the origin): tetracycline efflux protein; tet; confers resistance to tetracycline
