[The description below was written by a language model from this plasmid's Addgene catalogue record and pLannotate feature annotations shown in this document.]
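Description:
pMSCV-MAP3K2 is a 9,039-nt gammaretroviral expression plasmid built on the pMSCV (murine stem cell virus) backbone for delivering human MAP3K2 (also called MEKK2) into mammalian cells. In bacteria it is maintained through a high-copy ColE1/pUC-type origin and selected with ampicillin via the β-lactamase gene and its native promoter. The scattered fragments of lacI, lacZα, rop, bom and a tetracycline resistance gene in the plasmid backbone appear to be non-functional cloning remnants.

The retroviral unit is bounded by the 5' and 3' long terminal repeats of murine embryonic stem cell virus. Downstream of the 5' LTR lie the Ψ packaging signal and a truncated gag segment lacking its start codon, which together promote encapsidation of the genomic RNA when the plasmid is introduced into a packaging cell line that supplies the viral proteins in trans. The MAP3K2 coding sequence was inserted by Gateway recombination, is flanked by attB1 and attB2 sites, and is transcribed from the 5' LTR. The annotation also detects short matches to FLAG and Myc epitope sequences just upstream of attB1, suggesting an N-terminal tag in the destination vector, although the catalogue entry lists no tag and the matches are only partial. A mouse PGK promoter then drives a hygromycin resistance gene, so stably transduced cells can be selected.

MAP3K2 is a kinase acting upstream in the JNK and ERK5 signalling pathways. The construct is intended for stable retroviral expression of this protein, and the associated study concerns SMYD3-mediated lysine methylation of MAP3K2 in Ras-driven cancer.
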