Addgene plasmid #85652: pMSCV-MAP3K2
Purpose: retroviral expression of human MAP3K2
Depositing lab: Julien Sage. Depositing organization: Stanford University. Publication: SMYD3 links lysine methylation of MAP3K2 to Ras-driven cancer. Mazur PK, Reynoird N, Khatri P, Jansen PW, Wilkinson AW, Liu S, Barbash O, Van Aller GS, Huddleston M, Dhanak D, Tummino PJ, Kruger RG, Garcia BA, Butte AJ, Vermeulen M, Sage J, Gozani O. Nature. 2014 Jun 12;510(7504):283-7. doi: 10.1038/nature13320. Epub 2014 May 21. PubMed 24847881.
Backbone
  Vector backbone: pMSCV
  Vector type: Mammalian Expression, Retroviral
  Selectable markers: Hygromycin
Growth in bacteria
  Bacterial resistance: Ampicillin, 100 μg/mL
  Growth temperature: 37°C
  Growth strain: NEB Stable
  Copy number: Unknown
Gene/Insert
  Gene/Insert name: MAP3K2 (alt name: mitogen-activated protein kinase kinase kinase 2)
  Species: H. sapiens (human)
  Entrez Gene: MAP3K2 (a.k.a. MEKK2, MEKK2B)
  Promoter: LTR
  Cloning method: Gateway Cloning
  Sequencing primers: 5′ MSCV
Terms and licenses: Academic/Nonprofit Terms; Industry Terms: Not Available to Industry
How to cite: pMSCV-MAP3K2 was a gift from Julien Sage (Addgene plasmid # 85652 ; http://n2t.net/addgene:85652 ; RRID:Addgene_85652)
